Addgene plasmid #59572: pTK331
Purpose: TC-83 I-SceI T7 5'UTR (A3G) P1234 (nsP2 Q739L) SGP(14) Kozak mKate-G8-L7Ae-PEST 4xFF4 attB2 SGP2(98/30) XbaI attB1 EBFP2 ochre attB2 (insert) AscI (truncated E1) 3'UTR Poly A I-SceI
Depositing lab: Ron Weiss. Depositing organization: Massachusetts Institute of Technology. Publication: Mammalian synthetic circuits with RNA binding proteins for RNA-only delivery. Wroblewska L, Kitada T, Endo K, Siciliano V, Stillo B, Saito H, Weiss R. Nat Biotechnol. 2015 Aug 3. doi: 10.1038/nbt.3301. PubMed 26237515.
Backbone
  Vector backbone: VEE
Growth in bacteria
  Bacterial resistance: Ampicillin, 100 μg/mL
  Growth temperature: 37°C
  Growth strain: DH5alpha
  Copy number: Unknown
Gene/Insert
  Gene/Insert name: SGP(16) 2xK-turn Kozak EGFP attB2 AscI
Terms and licenses: Academic/Nonprofit Terms; Industry Terms: Not Available to Industry
How to cite: pTK331 was a gift from Ron Weiss (Addgene plasmid # 59572 ; http://n2t.net/addgene:59572 ; RRID:Addgene_59572)
