[The description below was written by a language model from this plasmid's Addgene catalogue record and pLannotate feature annotations shown in this document.]
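Description:
pTK331 is a bacterial plasmid carrying a cDNA copy of a self-amplifying RNA replicon derived from Venezuelan equine encephalitis virus (VEE, TC-83 strain). It is propagated in E. coli through a high-copy ColE1/pUC-type origin and selected with ampicillin via the β-lactamase gene. A T7 promoter sits immediately upstream of the viral 5'UTR (carrying an A3G change), so the replicon can be transcribed in vitro. I-SceI sites flank the whole T7-to-poly(A) unit, presumably to allow linearization or excision. The replicon keeps the nonstructural polyprotein P1234, with a Q739L substitution in nsP2, which supplies the RNA-dependent RNA polymerase that copies the genome and drives subgenomic transcription. The structural genes are removed except for a truncated E1 fragment ahead of the 3'UTR and poly(A).

Two subgenomic promoters express the payload. The first drives a Kozak-initiated fusion of the red fluorescent protein mKate (annotated as a TagRFP relative), a G8 linker, the archaeal K-turn-binding protein L7Ae and a PEST degradation tag from mouse ornithine decarboxylase. This is followed by four FF4 target sites, which should make this transcript repressible by the matching small RNA. The second promoter drives EBFP2 between Gateway attB1 and attB2 sites, serving as a blue reporter. The associated publication concerns mammalian synthetic circuits built from RNA-binding proteins for RNA-only delivery, where L7Ae represses translation of K-turn-bearing mRNAs.

The catalogue's insert field names an SGP(16) 2xK-turn EGFP cassette, but neither the purpose line nor the feature table shows full-length EGFP or K-turn motifs. That field therefore appears to describe a different or companion element.
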