Features (pLannotate 1.2.2; 13 found; start..end, strand, type, name):
     45..7523    +  CDS            POLN_EEVVT: Experimental evidence at protein level: Swiss-Prot protein existence level 1. [RNA-directed RNA polymerase nsP4]: RNA dependent RNA polymerase (By similarity). Replicates genomic and antigenomic RNA by recognizing replications specific signals. The early replication complex formed by the polyproteins P123/P123' and nsP4 synthesizes minus-strand RNAs (By similarity). The late replication complex composed of fully processed nsP1-nsP4 is responsible for the production of genomic and subgenomic plus-strand RNAs (By similarity). From Venezuelan equine encephalitis virus (strain Trinidad donkey) (VE
   7552..8262    +  CDS            TagRFP: monomeric derivative of red fluorescent protein from Entacmaea quadricolor (Merzlyak et al., 2007) mammalian codon-optimized
   8287..8643    +  CDS            rpl7ae: RL7A_ARCFU - Experimental evidence at protein level: Swiss-Prot protein existence level 1. Multifunctional RNA-binding protein that recognizes the K- turn motif in ribosomal RNA, the RNA component of RNase P, box H/ACA, box C/D and box C'/D' sRNAs. From Archaeoglobus fulgidus (strain ATCC 49558 / VC-16 / DSM 4304 / JCM 9628 / NBRC 100126).
   8641..8771    +  CDS            d2EGFP (fragment): EGFP destabilized by fusion to residues 422-461 of mouse ornithine decarboxylase, giving an in vivo half-life of ~2 hours mammalian codon-optimized
   8882..8906    -  protein_bind   attB2: mutant version of attB; recombination site for the Gateway® BP reaction BP Clonase™
   9047..9071    +  protein_bind   attB1: mutant version of attB; recombination site for the Gateway® BP reaction BP Clonase™
   9078..9794    +  CDS            EBFP2: EBFP2 is a basic (constitutively fluorescent) blue fluorescent protein published in 2007, derived from Aequorea victoria. It is reported to be a rapidly-maturing monomer with moderate acid sensitivity.
   9798..9822    -  protein_bind   attB2: mutant version of attB; recombination site for the Gateway® BP reaction BP Clonase™
   9864..10076   +  CDS            POLS_EEVV8 (fragment): Experimental evidence at protein level: Swiss-Prot protein existence level 1. [Spike glycoprotein E1]: Class II viral fusion protein. Fusion activity is inactive as long as E1 is bound to E2 in mature virion. After virus attachment to target cell and endocytosis, acidification of the endosome would induce dissociation of E1/E2 heterodimer and concomitant trimerization of the E1 subunits. This E1 trimer is fusion active, and promotes release of viral nucleocapsid in cytoplasm after endosome and viral membrane fusion. Efficient fusion requires the presence of cholesterol and sphingolipid in the
  10311..10899   -  rep_origin     ori: high-copy-number ColE1/pMB1/pBR322/pUC origin of replication
  11070..11930   -  CDS            AmpR: β-lactamase; bla; confers resistance to ampicillin, carbenicillin, and related antibiotics
  11931..12035   -  promoter       AmpR promoter: bla
  12084..12101   +  promoter       T7 promoter (fragment): promoter for bacteriophage T7 RNA polymerase
>Addgene plasmid #59572 | pTK331 | depositor full sequence | sequence record 92977 | pTK331 sequence 12101 bps
ATGGGCGGCGCATGAGAGAAGCCCAGACCAATTACCTACCCAAAATGGAGAAAGTTCACGTTGACATCGA
GGAAGACAGCCCATTCCTCAGAGCTTTGCAGCGGAGCTTCCCGCAGTTTGAGGTAGAAGCCAAGCAGGTC
ACTGATAATGACCATGCTAATGCCAGAGCGTTTTCGCATCTGGCTTCAAAACTGATCGAAACGGAGGTGG
ACCCATCCGACACGATCCTTGACATTGGAAGTGCGCCCGCCCGCAGAATGTATTCTAAGCACAAGTATCA
TTGTATCTGTCCGATGAGATGTGCGGAAGATCCGGACAGATTGTATAAGTATGCAACTAAGCTGAAGAAA
AACTGTAAGGAAATAACTGATAAGGAATTGGACAAGAAAATGAAGGAGCTCGCCGCCGTCATGAGCGACC
CTGACCTGGAAACTGAGACTATGTGCCTCCACGACGACGAGTCGTGTCGCTACGAAGGGCAAGTCGCTGT
TTACCAGGATGTATACGCGGTTGACGGACCGACAAGTCTCTATCACCAAGCCAATAAGGGAGTTAGAGTC
GCCTACTGGATAGGCTTTGACACCACCCCTTTTATGTTTAAGAACTTGGCTGGAGCATATCCATCATACT
CTACCAACTGGGCCGACGAAACCGTGTTAACGGCTCGTAACATAGGCCTATGCAGCTCTGACGTTATGGA
GCGGTCACGTAGAGGGATGTCCATTCTTAGAAAGAAGTATTTGAAACCATCCAACAATGTTCTATTCTCT
GTTGGCTCGACCATCTACCACGAGAAGAGGGACTTACTGAGGAGCTGGCACCTGCCGTCTGTATTTCACT
TACGTGGCAAGCAAAATTACACATGTCGGTGTGAGACTATAGTTAGTTGCGACGGGTACGTCGTTAAAAG
AATAGCTATCAGTCCAGGCCTGTATGGGAAGCCTTCAGGCTATGCTGCTACGATGCACCGCGAGGGATTC
TTGTGCTGCAAAGTGACAGACACATTGAACGGGGAGAGGGTCTCTTTTCCCGTGTGCACGTATGTGCCAG
CTACATTGTGTGACCAAATGACTGGCATACTGGCAACAGATGTCAGTGCGGACGACGCGCAAAAACTGCT
GGTTGGGCTCAACCAGCGTATAGTCGTCAACGGTCGCACCCAGAGAAACACCAATACCATGAAAAATTAC
CTTTTGCCCGTAGTGGCCCAGGCATTTGCTAGGTGGGCAAAGGAATATAAGGAAGATCAAGAAGATGAAA
GGCCACTAGGACTACGAGATAGACAGTTAGTCATGGGGTGTTGTTGGGCTTTTAGAAGGCACAAGATAAC
ATCTATTTATAAGCGCCCGGATACCCAAACCATCATCAAAGTGAACAGCGATTTCCACTCATTCGTGCTG
CCCAGGATAGGCAGTAACACATTGGAGATCGGGCTGAGAACAAGAATCAGGAAAATGTTAGAGGAGCACA
AGGAGCCGTCACCTCTCATTACCGCCGAGGACGTACAAGAAGCTAAGTGCGCAGCCGATGAGGCTAAGGA
GGTGCGTGAAGCCGAGGAGTTGCGCGCAGCTCTACCACCTTTGGCAGCTGATGTTGAGGAGCCCACTCTG
GAAGCCGATGTCGACTTGATGTTACAAGAGGCTGGGGCCGGCTCAGTGGAGACACCTCGTGGCTTGATAA
AGGTTACCAGCTACGATGGCGAGGACAAGATCGGCTCTTACGCTGTGCTTTCTCCGCAGGCTGTACTCAA
GAGTGAAAAATTATCTTGCATCCACCCTCTCGCTGAACAAGTCATAGTGATAACACACTCTGGCCGAAAA
GGGCGTTATGCCGTGGAACCATACCATGGTAAAGTAGTGGTGCCAGAGGGACATGCAATACCCGTCCAGG
ACTTTCAAGCTCTGAGTGAAAGTGCCACCATTGTGTACAACGAACGTGAGTTCGTAAACAGGTACCTGCA
CCATATTGCCACACATGGAGGAGCGCTGAACACTGATGAAGAATATTACAAAACTGTCAAGCCCAGCGAG
CACGACGGCGAATACCTGTACGACATCGACAGGAAACAGTGCGTCAAGAAAGAACTAGTCACTGGGCTAG
GGCTCACAGGCGAGCTGGTGGATCCTCCCTTCCATGAATTCGCCTACGAGAGTCTGAGAACACGACCAGC
CGCTCCTTACCAAGTACCAACCATAGGGGTGTATGGCGTGCCAGGATCAGGCAAGTCTGGCATCATTAAA
AGCGCAGTCACCAAAAAAGATCTAGTGGTGAGCGCCAAGAAAGAAAACTGTGCAGAAATTATAAGGGACG
TCAAGAAAATGAAAGGGCTGGACGTCAATGCCAGAACTGTGGACTCAGTGCTCTTGAATGGATGCAAACA
CCCCGTAGAGACCCTGTATATTGACGAAGCTTTTGCTTGTCATGCAGGTACTCTCAGAGCGCTCATAGCC
ATTATAAGACCTAAAAAGGCAGTGCTCTGCGGGGATCCCAAACAGTGCGGTTTTTTTAACATGATGTGCC
TGAAAGTGCATTTTAACCACGAGATTTGCACACAAGTCTTCCACAAAAGCATCTCTCGCCGTTGCACTAA
ATCTGTGACTTCGGTCGTCTCAACCTTGTTTTACGACAAAAAAATGAGAACGACGAATCCGAAAGAGACT
AAGATTGTGATTGACACTACCGGCAGTACCAAACCTAAGCAGGACGATCTCATTCTCACTTGTTTCAGAG
GGTGGGTGAAGCAGTTGCAAATAGATTACAAAGGCAACGAAATAATGACGGCAGCTGCCTCTCAAGGGCT
GACCCGTAAAGGTGTGTATGCCGTTCGGTACAAGGTGAATGAAAATCCTCTGTACGCACCCACCTCAGAA
CATGTGAACGTCCTACTGACCCGCACGGAGGACCGCATCGTGTGGAAAACACTAGCCGGCGACCCATGGA
TAAAAACACTGACTGCCAAGTACCCTGGGAATTTCACTGCCACGATAGAGGAGTGGCAAGCAGAGCATGA
TGCCATCATGAGGCACATCTTGGAGAGACCGGACCCTACCGACGTCTTCCAGAATAAGGCAAACGTGTGT
TGGGCCAAGGCTTTAGTGCCGGTGCTGAAGACCGCTGGCATAGACATGACCACTGAACAATGGAACACTG
TGGATTATTTTGAAACGGACAAAGCTCACTCAGCAGAGATAGTATTGAACCAACTATGCGTGAGGTTCTT
TGGACTCGATCTGGACTCCGGTCTATTTTCTGCACCCACTGTTCCGTTATCCATTAGGAATAATCACTGG
GATAACTCCCCGTCGCCTAACATGTACGGGCTGAATAAAGAAGTGGTCCGTCAGCTCTCTCGCAGGTACC
CACAACTGCCTCGGGCAGTTGCCACTGGAAGAGTCTATGACATGAACACTGGTACACTGCGCAATTATGA
TCCGCGCATAAACCTAGTACCTGTAAACAGAAGACTGCCTCATGCTTTAGTCCTCCACCATAATGAACAC
CCACAGAGTGACTTTTCTTCATTCGTCAGCAAATTGAAGGGCAGAACTGTCCTGGTGGTCGGGGAAAAGT
TGTCCGTCCCAGGCAAAATGGTTGACTGGTTGTCAGACCGGCCTGAGGCTACCTTCAGAGCTCGGCTGGA
TTTAGGCATCCCAGGTGATGTGCCCAAATATGACATAATATTTGTTAATGTGAGGACCCCATATAAATAC
CATCACTATCAGCAGTGTGAAGACCATGCCATTAAGCTTAGCATGTTGACCAAGAAAGCTTGTCTGCATC
TGAATCCCGGCGGAACCTGTGTCAGCATAGGTTATGGTTACGCTGACAGGGCCAGCGAAAGCATCATTGG
TGCTATAGCGCGGCTGTTCAAGTTTTCCCGGGTATGCAAACCGAAATCCTCACTTGAAGAGACGGAAGTT
CTGTTTGTATTCATTGGGTACGATCGCAAGGCCCGTACGCACAATCCTTACAAGCTTTCATCAACCTTGA
CCAACATTTATACAGGTTCCAGACTCCACGAAGCCGGATGTGCACCCTCATATCATGTGGTGCGAGGGGA
TATTGCCACGGCCACCGAAGGAGTGATTATAAATGCTGCTAACAGCAAAGGACAACCTGGCGGAGGGGTG
TGCGGAGCGCTGTATAAGAAATTCCCGGAAAGCTTCGATTTACAGCCGATCGAAGTAGGAAAAGCGCGAC
TGGTCAAAGGTGCAGCTAAACATATCATTCATGCCGTAGGACCAAACTTCAACAAAGTTTCGGAGGTTGA
AGGTGACAAACAGTTGGCAGAGGCTTATGAGTCCATCGCTAAGATTGTCAACGATAACAATTACAAGTCA
GTAGCGATTCCACTGTTGTCCACCGGCATCTTTTCCGGGAACAAAGATCGACTAACCCAATCATTGAACC
ATTTGCTGACAGCTTTAGACACCACTGATGCAGATGTAGCCATATACTGCAGGGACAAGAAATGGGAAAT
GACTCTCAAGGAAGCAGTGGCTAGGAGAGAAGCAGTGGAGGAGATATGCATATCCGACGACTCTTCAGTG
ACAGAACCTGATGCAGAGCTGGTGAGGGTGCATCCGAAGAGTTCTTTGGCTGGAAGGAAGGGCTACAGCA
CAAGCGATGGCAAAACTTTCTCATATTTGGAAGGGACCAAGTTTCACCAGGCGGCCAAGGATATAGCAGA
AATTAATGCCATGTGGCCCGTTGCAACGGAGGCCAATGAGCAGGTATGCATGTATATCCTCGGAGAAAGC
ATGAGCAGTATTAGGTCGAAATGCCCCGTCGAAGAGTCGGAAGCCTCCACACCACCTAGCACGCTGCCTT
GCTTGTGCATCCATGCCATGACTCCAGAAAGAGTACAGCGCCTAAAAGCCTCACGTCCAGAACAAATTAC
TGTGTGCTCATCCTTTCCATTGCCGAAGTATAGAATCACTGGTGTGCAGAAGATCCAATGCTCCCAGCCT
ATATTGTTCTCACCGAAAGTGCCTGCGTATATTCATCCAAGGAAGTATCTCGTGGAAACACCACCGGTAG
ACGAGACTCCGGAGCCATCGGCAGAGAACCAATCCACAGAGGGGACACCTGAACAACCACCACTTATAAC
CGAGGATGAGACCAGGACTAGAACGCCTGAGCCGATCATCATCGAAGAGGAAGAAGAGGATAGCATAAGT
TTGCTGTCAGATGGCCCGACCCACCAGGTGCTGCAAGTCGAGGCAGACATTCACGGGCCGCCCTCTGTAT
CTAGCTCATCCTGGTCCATTCCTCATGCATCCGACTTTGATGTGGACAGTTTATCCATACTTGACACCCT
GGAGGGAGCTAGCGTGACCAGCGGGGCAACGTCAGCCGAGACTAACTCTTACTTCGCAAAGAGTATGGAG
TTTCTGGCGCGACCGGTGCCTGCGCCTCGAACAGTATTCAGGAACCCTCCACATCCCGCTCCGCGCACAA
GAACACCGTCACTTGCACCCAGCAGGGCCTGCTCGAGAACCAGCCTAGTTTCCACCCCGCCAGGCGTGAA
TAGGGTGATCACTAGAGAGGAGCTCGAGGCGCTTACCCCGTCACGCACTCCTAGCAGGTCGGTCTCGAGA
ACCAGCCTGGTCTCCAACCCGCCAGGCGTAAATAGGGTGATTACAAGAGAGGAGTTTGAGGCGTTCGTAG
CACAACAACAATGACGGTTTGATGCGGGTGCATACATCTTTTCCTCCGACACCGGTCAAGGGCATTTACA
ACAAAAATCAGTAAGGCAAACGGTGCTATCCGAAGTGGTGTTGGAGAGGACCGAATTGGAGATTTCGTAT
GCCCCGCGCCTCGACCAAGAAAAAGAAGAATTACTACGCAAGAAATTACAGTTAAATCCCACACCTGCTA
ACAGAAGCAGATACCAGTCCAGGAAGGTGGAGAACATGAAAGCCATAACAGCTAGACGTATTCTGCAAGG
CCTAGGGCATTATTTGAAGGCAGAAGGAAAAGTGGAGTGCTACCGAACCCTGCATCCTGTTCCTTTGTAT
TCATCTAGTGTGAACCGTGCCTTTTCAAGCCCCAAGGTCGCAGTGGAAGCCTGTAACGCCATGTTGAAAG
AGAACTTTCCGACTGTGGCTTCTTACTGTATTATTCCAGAGTACGATGCCTATTTGGACATGGTTGACGG
AGCTTCATGCTGCTTAGACACTGCCAGTTTTTGCCCTGCAAAGCTGCGCAGCTTTCCAAAGAAACACTCC
TATTTGGAACCCACAATACGATCGGCAGTGCCTTCAGCGATCCAGAACACGCTCCAGAACGTCCTGGCAG
CTGCCACAAAAAGAAATTGCAATGTCACGCAAATGAGAGAATTGCCCGTATTGGATTCGGCGGCCTTTAA
TGTGGAATGCTTCAAGAAATATGCGTGTAATAATGAATATTGGGAAACGTTTAAAGAAAACCCCATCAGG
CTTACTGAAGAAAACGTGGTAAATTACATTACCAAATTAAAAGGACCAAAAGCTGCTGCTCTTTTTGCGA
AGACACATAATTTGAATATGTTGCAGGACATACCAATGGACAGGTTTGTAATGGACTTAAAGAGAGACGT
GAAAGTGACTCCAGGAACAAAACATACTGAAGAACGGCCCAAGGTACAGGTGATCCAGGCTGCCGATCCG
CTAGCAACAGCGTATCTGTGCGGAATCCACCGAGAGCTGGTTAGGAGATTAAATGCGGTCCTGCTTCCGA
ACATTCATACACTGTTTGATATGTCGGCTGAAGACTTTGACGCTATTATAGCCGAGCACTTCCAGCCTGG
GGATTGTGTTCTGGAAACTGACATCGCGTCGTTTGATAAAAGTGAGGACGACGCCATGGCTCTGACCGCG
TTAATGATTCTGGAAGACTTAGGTGTGGACGCAGAGCTGTTGACGCTGATTGAGGCGGCTTTCGGCGAAA
TTTCATCAATACATTTGCCCACTAAAACTAAATTTAAATTCGGAGCCATGATGAAATCTGGAATGTTCCT
CACACTGTTTGTGAACACAGTCATTAACATTGTAATCGCAAGCAGAGTGTTGAGAGAACGGCTAACCGGA
TCACCATGTGCAGCATTCATTGGAGATGACAATATCGTGAAAGGAGTCAAATCGGACAAATTAATGGCAG
ACAGGTGCGCCACCTGGTTGAATATGGAAGTCAAGATTATAGATGCTGTGGTGGGCGAGAAAGCGCCTTA
TTTCTGTGGAGGGTTTATTTTGTGTGACTCCGTGACCGGCACAGCGTGCCGTGTGGCAGACCCCCTAAAA
AGGCTGTTTAAGCTTGGCAAACCTCTGGCAGCAGACGATGAACATGATGATGACAGGAGAAGGGCATTGC
ATGAAGAGTCAACACGCTGGAACCGAGTGGGTATTCTTTCAGAGCTGTGCAAGGCAGTAGAATCAAGGTA
TGAAACCGTAGGAACTTCCATCATAGTTATGGCCATGACTACTCTAGCTAGCAGTGTTAAATCATTCAGC
TACCTGAGAGGGGCCCCTATAACTCTCTACGGCTAACCTGAATGGACTACGACATGCCACCATGGTGTCT
AAGGGCGAAGAGCTGATTAAGGAGAACATGCACATGAAGCTGTACATGGAGGGCACCGTGAACAACCACC
ACTTCAAGTGCACATCCGAGGGCGAAGGCAAGCCCTACGAGGGCACCCAGACCATGAGAATCAAGGTGGT
CGAGGGCGGCCCTCTCCCCTTCGCCTTCGACATCCTGGCTACCAGCTTCATGTACGGCAGCAAAACCTTC
ATCAACCACACCCAGGGCATCCCCGACTTCTTTAAGCAGTCCTTCCCTGAGGGCTTCACATGGGAGAGAG
TCACCACATACGAAGACGGGGGCGTGCTGACCGCTACCCAGGACACCAGCCTCCAGGACGGCTGCCTCAT
CTACAACGTCAAGATCAGAGGGGTGAACTTCCCATCCAACGGCCCTGTGATGCAGAAGAAAACACTCGGC
TGGGAGGCCTCCACCGAGATGCTGTACCCCGCTGACGGCGGCCTGGAAGGCAGAAGCGACATGGCCCTGA
AGCTCGTGGGCGGGGGCCACCTGATCTGCAACTTGAAGACCACATACAGATCCAAGAAACCCGCTAAGAA
CCTCAAGATGCCCGGCGTCTACTATGTGGACAGAAGACTGGAAAGAATCAAGGAGGCCGACAAAGAGACC
TACGTCGAGCAGCACGAGGTGGCTGTGGCCAGATACTGCGACCTCCCTAGCAAACTGGGGCACAAACTTA
ATGGAGGCGGAGGCGGAGGCGGAGGCATGTACGTGAGATTTGAGGTTCCTGAGGACATGCAGAACGAAGC
TCTGAGTCTGCTGGAGAAGGTTAGGGAGAGCGGTAAGGTAAAGAAAGGTACCAACGAGACGACAAAGGCT
GTGGAGAGGGGACTGGCAAAGCTCGTTTACATCGCAGAGGATGTTGACCCGCCTGAGATCGTTGCTCATC
TGCCCCTCCTCTGCGAGGAGAAGAATGTGCCGTACATTTACGTTAAAAGCAAGAACGACCTTGGAAGGGC
TGTGGGCATTGAGGTGCCATGCGCTTCGGCAGCGATAATCAACGAGGGAGAGCTGAGAAAGGAGCTTGGA
AGCCTTGTGGAGAAGATTAAAGGCCTTCAGAAGAAGCTTAGCCATGGCTTCCCGCCGGAGGTGGAGGAGC
AGGATGATGGCACGCTGCCCATGTCTTGTGCCCAGGAGAGCGGGATGGACCGTCACCCTGCAGCCTGTGC
TTCTGCTAGGATCAATGTGTAACTCGACGCGCCCCGCTTGAAGTCTTTAATTAAACCGCTTGAAGTCTTT
AATTAAACCGCTTGAAGTCTTTAATTAAACCGCTTGAAGTCTTTAATTAAAGCTAGTTACCACCCAGCTT
TCTTGTACAAAGTGGTGGCGCGACTTCCATCATAGTTATGGCCATGACTACTCTAGCTAGCAGTGTTAAA
TCATTCAGCTACCTGAGAGGGGCCCCTATAACTCTCTACGGCTAACCTGAATGGACTACGACATAGTCTA
GTCCGCCAAGTCTAGAACAAGTTTGTACAAAAAAGCAGGCTGCCACCATGGTGAGCAAGGGCGAGGAGCT
GTTCACCGGGGTGGTGCCCATCCTGGTCGAGCTGGACGGCGACGTAAACGGCCACAAGTTCAGCGTGAGG
GGCGAGGGCGAGGGCGATGCCACCAACGGCAAGCTGACCCTGAAGTTCATCTGCACCACCGGCAAGCTGC
CCGTGCCCTGGCCCACCCTCGTGACCACCCTGAGCCACGGCGTGCAGTGCTTCGCCCGCTACCCCGACCA
CATGAAGCAGCACGACTTCTTCAAGTCCGCCATGCCCGAAGGCTACGTCCAGGAGCGCACCATCTTCTTC
AAGGACGACGGCACCTACAAGACCCGCGCCGAGGTGAAGTTCGAGGGCGACACCCTAGTGAACCGCATCG
AGCTGAAGGGCGTCGACTTCAAGGAGGACGGCAACATCCTGGGGCACAAGCTGGAGTACAACTTCAACAG
CCACAACATCTATATCATGGCCGTCAAGCAGAAGAACGGCATCAAGGTGAACTTCAAGATCCGCCACAAC
GTGGAGGACGGCAGCGTGCAGCTCGCCGACCACTACCAGCAGAACACCCCCATCGGCGACGGCCCCGTGC
TGCTGCCCGACAGCCACTACCTGAGCACCCAGTCCGTGCTGAGCAAAGACCCCAACGAGAAGCGCGATCA
CATGGTCCTGCTGGAGTTCCGCACCGCCGCCGGGATCACTCTCGGCATGGACGAGCTGTACAAGTAAACC
CAGCTTTCTTGTACAAAGTGGTGGCGCGACTTCCATCATAGTTATGGCCCAAAGTGGTGGCGCGCCTATG
TTACGTGCAAAGGTGATTGTCACCCCCCGAAAGACCATATTGTGACACACCCTCAGTATCACGCCCAAAC
ATTTACAGCCGCGGTGTCAAAAACCGCGTGGACGTGGTTAACATCCCTGCTGGGAGGATCAGCCGTAATT
ATTATAATTGGCTTGGTGCTGGCTACTATTGTGGCCATGTACGTGCTGACCAACCAGAAACATAATTGAA
TACAGCAGCAATTGGCAAGCTGCTTACATAGAACTCGCGGCGATTGGCATGCCGCCTTAAAATTTTTATT
TTATTTTTCTTTTCTTTTCCGAATCGGATTTTGTTTTTAATATTTCAAAAAAAAAAAAAAAAAAAAAAAA
AAAAAAAAAAAAAAAATAGGGATAACAGGGTAATTGAGCAAAAGGCCAGCAAAAGGCCAGGAACCGTAAA
AAGGCCGCGTTGCTGGCGTTTTTCCATAGGCTCCGCCCCCCTGACGAGCATCACAAAAATCGACGCTCAA
GTCAGAGGTGGCGAAACCCGACAGGACTATAAAGATACCAGGCGTTTCCCCCTGGAAGCTCCCTCGTGCG
CTCTCCTGTTCCGACCCTGCCGCTTACCGGATACCTGTCCGCCTTTCTCCCTTCGGGAAGCGTGGCGCTT
TCTCATAGCTCACGCTGTAGGTATCTCAGTTCGGTGTAGGTCGTTCGCTCCAAGCTGGGCTGTGTGCACG
AACCCCCCGTTCAGCCCGACCGCTGCGCCTTATCCGGTAACTATCGTCTTGAGTCCAACCCGGTAAGACA
CGACTTATCGCCACTGGCAGCAGCCACTGGTAACAGGATTAGCAGAGCGAGGTATGTAGGCGGTGCTACA
GAGTTCTTGAAGTGGTGGCCTAACTACGGCTACACTAGAAGAACAGTATTTGGTATCTGCGCTCTGCTGA
AGCCAGTTACCTTCGGAAAAAGAGTTGGTAGCTCTTGATCCGGCAAACAAACCACCGCTGGTAGCGGTGG
TTTTTTTGTTTGCAAGCAGCAGATTACGCGCAGAAAAAAAGGATCTCAAGAAGATCCTTTGATCTTTTCT
ACGGGGTCTGACGCTCAGTGGAACGAAAACTCACGTTAAGGGATTTTGGTCATGAGATTATCAAAAAGGA
TCTTCACCTAGATCCTTTTAAATTAAAAATGAAGTTTTAAATCAATCTAAAGTATATATGAGTAAACTTG
GTCTGACAGTTACCAATGCTTAATCAGTGAGGCACCTATCTCAGCGATCTGTCTATTTCGTTCATCCATA
GTTGCCTGACTCCCCGTCGTGTAGATAACTACGATACGGGAGGGCTTACCATCTGGCCCCAGTGCTGCAA
TGATACCGCGAGACCCACGCTCACCGGCTCCAGATTTATCAGCAATAAACCAGCCAGCCGGAAGGGCCGA
GCGCAGAAGTGGTCCTGCAACTTTATCCGCCTCCATCCAGTCTATTAATTGTTGCCGGGAAGCTAGAGTA
AGTAGTTCGCCAGTTAATAGTTTGCGCAACGTTGTTGCCATTGCTACAGGCATCGTGGTGTCACGCTCGT
CGTTTGGTATGGCTTCATTCAGCTCCGGTTCCCAACGATCAAGGCGAGTTACATGATCCCCCATGTTGTG
CAAAAAAGCGGTTAGCTCCTTCGGTCCTCCGATCGTTGTCAGAAGTAAGTTGGCCGCAGTGTTATCACTC
ATGGTTATGGCAGCACTGCATAATTCTCTTACTGTCATGCCATCCGTAAGATGCTTTTCTGTGACTGGTG
AGTACTCAACCAAGTCATTCTGAGAATAGTGTATGCGGCGACCGAGTTGCTCTTGCCCGGCGTCAATACG
GGATAATACCGCGCCACATAGCAGAACTTTAAAAGTGCTCATCATTGGAAAACGTTCTTCGGGGCGAAAA
CTCTCAAGGATCTTACCGCTGTTGAGATCCAGTTCGATGTAACCCACTCGTGCACCCAACTGATCTTCAG
CATCTTTTACTTTCACCAGCGTTTCTGGGTGAGCAAAAACAGGAAGGCAAAATGCCGCAAAAAAGGGAAT
AAGGGCGACACGGAAATGTTGAATACTCATACTCTTCCTTTTTCAATATTATTGAAGCATTTATCAGGGT
TATTGTCTCATGAGCGGATACATATTTGAATGTATTTAGAAAAATAAACAAATAGGGGTTCCGCGCACAT
TTCCCCGAAAAGTGCCACCTGACGTTAGGGATAACAGGGTAATTAATACGACTCACTATAG
