>Addgene plasmid #59572 | pTK331 | addgene partial sequence | sequence record 95574 | pQE-Fwd 5'-CCCGAAAAGTGCCACCTG-3'
CGACTCACTATAGATGGGCGGCGCATGAGAGAAGCCCAGACCAATTACCTACCCAAAATGGAGAAAGTTC
ACGTTGACATCGAGGAAGACAGCCCATTCCTCAGAGCTTTGCAGCGGAGCTTCCCGCAGTTTGAGGTAGA
AGCCAAGCAGGTCACTGATAATGACCATGCTAATGCCAGAGCGTTTTCGCATCTGGCTTCAAAACTGATC
GAAACGGAGGTGGACCCATCCGACACGATCCTTGACATTGGAAGTGCGCCCGCCCGCAGAATGTATTCTA
AGCACAAGTATCATTGTATCTGTCCGATGAGATGTGCGGAAGATCCGGACAGATTGTATAAGTATGCAAC
TAAGCTGAAGAAAAACTGTAAGGAAATAACTGATAAGGAATTGGACAAGAAAATGAAGGAGCTCGCCGCC
GTCATGAGCGACCCTGACCTGGAAACTGAGACTATGTGCCTCCACGACGACGAGTCGTGTCGCTACGAAG
GGCAAGTCGCTGTTTACCAGGATGTATACGCGGTTGACGGACCGACAAGTCTCTATCACCAAGCCAATAA
GGGAGTTAGAGTCGCCTACTGGATAGGCTTTGACACCACCCCTTTTATGTTTAAGAACTTGGCTGGAGCA
TATCCATCATACTCTACCAACTGGGCCGACGAAACCGTGTTAACGGCTCGTAACATAGGCCTATGCAGCT
CTGACGTTATGGAGCGGTCACGTAGAGGGATGTCCATTCTTAGAAAGAAGTATTTGAAACCATCCAACAA
TGTTCTATTCTCTGTTGGCTCGACCATCTACCACGAGAAGAGGGACTTACTGAGGAGCTGGCACCTGCCG
TCTGTATTTCACTTACGTGGCAAGCAAAATTACACATGTCGGTGTGAGACTATAGTTAGTTGCGACGGGT
ACGTCG
