>Addgene plasmid #59572 | pTK331 | addgene partial sequence | sequence record 95722 | EGFP-N 5'-CGTCGCCGTCCAGCTCGACCAG-3'
CCTTGCTCACCATGGTGGCAGCCTGCTTTTTTGTACAAACTTGTTCTAGACTTGGCGGACTAGACTATGT
CGTAGTCCATTCAGGTTAGCCGTAGAGAGTTATAGGGGCCCCTCTCAGGTAGCTGAATGATTTAACACTG
CTAGCTAGAGTAGTCATGGCCATAACTATGATGGAAGTCGCGCCACCACTTTGTACAAGAAAGCTGGGTG
GTAACTAGCTTTAATTAAAGACTTCAAGCGGTTTAATTAAAGACTTCAAGCGGTTTAATTAAAGACTTCA
AGCGGTTTAATTAAAGACTTCAAGCGGGGCGCGTCGAGTTACACATTGATCCTAGCAGAAGCACAGGCTG
CAGGGTGACGGTCCATCCCGCTCTCCTGGGCACAAGACATGGGCAGCGTGCCATCATCCTGCTCCTCCAC
CTCCGGCGGGAAGCCATGGCTAAGCTTCTTCTGAAGGCCTTTAATCTTCTCCACAAGGCTTCCAAGCTCC
TTTCTCAGCTCTCCCTCGTTGATTATCGCTGCCGAAGCGCATGGCACCTCAATGCCCACAGCCCTTCCAA
GGTCGTTCTTGCTTTTAACGTAAATGTACGGCACATTCTTCTCCTCGCAGAGGAGGGGCAGATGAGCAAC
GATCTCAGGCGGGTCAACATCCTCTGCGATGTAAACGAGCTTTGCCAGTCCCCTCTCCACAGCCTTTGTC
GTCTCGTTGGTACCTTTCTTTACCTTACCGCTCTCCCTAACCTTCTCCAGC
