>Addgene plasmid #59572 | pTK331 | addgene partial sequence | sequence record 96336 | sREACh-F 5'-gaccccaacgagaagcgcg-3'
CCGGGATCACTCTCGGCATGGACGAGCTGTACAAGTAAACCCAGCTTTCTTGTACAAAGTGGTGGCGCGA
CTTCCATCATAGTTATGGCCCAAAGTGGTGGCGCGCCTATGTTACGTGCAAAGGTGATTGTCACCCCCCG
AAAGACCATATTGTGACACACCCTCAGTATCACGCCCAAACATTTACAGCCGCGGTGTCAAAAACCGCGT
GGACGTGGTTAACATCCCTGCTGGGAGGATCAGCCGTAATTATTATAATTGGCTTGGTGCTGGCTACTAT
TGTGGCCATGTACGTGCTGACCAACCAGAAACATAATTGAATACAGCAGCAATTGGCAAGCTGCTTACAT
AGAACTCGCGGCGATTGGCATGCCGCCTTAAAATTTTTATTTTATTTTTCTTTTCTTTTCCGAATCGGAT
TTTGTTTTTAATATTTCAAAAAAAAAAAAAAAAAAAAAAAAAAAAAAAAAAAAAAAATAGGGATAACAGG
GTAATTGAGCAAAAGGCCAGCAAAAGGCCAGGAACCGTAAAAAGGCCGCGTTGCTGGCGTTTTTCCATAG
GCTCCGCCCCCCTGACGAGCATCACAAAAATCGACGCTCAAGTCAGAGGTGGCGAAACCCGACAGGACTA
TAAAGATACCAGGCGTTTCCCCCTGGAAGCTCCCTCGTGCGCTCTCCTGTTCCGACCCTGCCGCTTACCG
GATACCTGTCCGCCTTTCTCCCTTCGGGAAGCGTGGCGCTTTCTCATAGCTCACGCTGTAGGTATCTCAG
TTCGGTGTAGGTCGTTCGCTCCAAGCTGGGCTGTG
