>Addgene plasmid #59572 | pTK331 | addgene partial sequence | sequence record 96340 | nsP2-F 5'-atgcaaaccgaaatcctcac-3'
CGATCGCAAGGCCCGTACGCACAATCCTTACAAGCTTTCATCAACCTTGACCAACATTTATACAGGTTCC
AGACTCCACGAAGCCGGATGTGCACCCTCATATCATGTGGTGCGAGGGGATATTGCCACGGCCACCGAAG
GAGTGATTATAAATGCTGCTAACAGCAAAGGACAACCTGGCGGAGGGGTGTGCGGAGCGCTGTATAAGAA
ATTCCCGGAAAGCTTCGATTTACAGCCGATCGAAGTAGGAAAAGCGCGACTGGTCAAAGGTGCAGCTAAA
CATATCATTCATGCCGTAGGACCAAACTTCAACAAAGTTTCGGAGGTTGAAGGTGACAAACAGTTGGCAG
AGGCTTATGAGTCCATCGCTAAGATTGTCAACGATAACAATTACAAGTCAGTAGCGATTCCACTGTTGTC
CACCGGCATCTTTTCCGGGAACAAAGATCGACTAACCCAATCATTGAACCATTTGCTGACAGCTTTAGAC
ACCACTGATGCAGATGTAGCCATATACTGCAGGGACAAGAAATGGGAAATGACTCTCAAGGAAGCAGTGG
CTAGGAGAGAAGCAGTGGAGGAGATATGCATATCCGACGACTCTTCAGTGACAGAACCTGATGCAGAGCT
GGTGAGGGTGCATCCGAAGAGTTCTTTGGCTGGAAGGAAGGGCTACAGCACAAGCGATGGCAAAACTTTC
TCATATTTGGAAGGGACCAAGTTTCACCAGGCGGCCAAGGATATAGCAGAAATTAATGCCATGTGGCCCG
TTGCAACGGAGGCCAATGAGCAGGTATGCATGTATATCCTCGGAGAAAGCATGAGCAGTATTAGGTCGAA
ATGCC
