>Addgene plasmid #59572 | pTK331 | addgene partial sequence | sequence record 96343 | VEErep-F 5'-TCGGAGCCATGATGAAATCTG-3'
ACATTGTAATCGCAAGCAGAGTGTTGAGAGAACGGCTAACCGGATCACCATGTGCAGCATTCATTGGAGA
TGACAATATCGTGAAAGGAGTCAAATCGGACAAATTAATGGCAGACAGGTGCGCCACCTGGTTGAATATG
GAAGTCAAGATTATAGATGCTGTGGTGGGCGAGAAAGCGCCTTATTTCTGTGGAGGGTTTATTTTGTGTG
ACTCCGTGACCGGCACAGCGTGCCGTGTGGCAGACCCCCTAAAAAGGCTGTTTAAGCTTGGCAAACCTCT
GGCAGCAGACGATGAACATGATGATGACAGGAGAAGGGCATTGCATGAAGAGTCAACACGCTGGAACCGA
GTGGGTATTCTTTCAGAGCTGTGCAAGGCAGTAGAATCAAGGTATGAAACCGTAGGAACTTCCATCATAG
TTATGGCCATGACTACTCTAGCTAGCAGTGTTAAATCATTCAGCTACCTGAGAGGGGCCCCTATAACTCT
CTACGGCTAACCTGAATGGACTACGACATGCCACCATGGTGTCTAAGGGCGAAGAGCTGATTAAGGAGAA
CATGCACATGAAGCTGTACATGGAGGGCACCGTGAACAACCACCACTTCAAGTGCACATCCGAGGGCGAA
GGCAAGCCCTACGAGGGCACCCAGACCATGAGAATCAAGGTGGTCGAGGGCGGCCCTCTCCCCTTCGCCT
TCGACATCCTGGCTACCAGCTTCATGTACGGCAGCAAAACCTTCATCAACCACACCCAGGGCATCCCCGA
CTTCTTTAAGCAGTCCTTCCCTGAGGGCTTCACATGGGAGAGAGTCACCACATACGAAGACGGG
