>Addgene plasmid #59572 | pTK331 Sequencing Result | analyzer sequence | sequence record 98159
CAGTGAGGATTTCGGTTTGCATACCCGGGAAAACTTGAACAGCCGCGCTATAGCACCAATGATGCTTTCG
CTGGCCCTGTCAGCGTAACCATAACCTATGCTGACACAGGTTCCGCCGGGATTCAGATGCAGACAAGCTT
TCTTGGTCAACATGCTAAGCTTAATGGCATGGTCTTCACACTGCTGATAGTGATGGTATTTATATGGGGT
CCTCACATTAACAAATATTATGTCATATTTGGGCACATCACCTGGGATGCCTAAATCCAGCCGAGCTCTG
AAGGTAGCCTCAGGCCGGTCTGACAACCAGTCAACCATTTTGCCTGGGACGGACAACTTTTCCCCGACCA
CCAGGACAGTTCTGCCCTTCAATTTGCTGACGAATGAAGAAAAGTCACTCTGTGGGTGTTCATTATGGTG
GAGGACTAAAGCATGAGGCAGTCTTCTGTTTACAGGTACTAGGTTTATGCGCGGATCATAATTGCGCAGT
GTACCAGTGTTCATGTCATAGACTCTTCCAGTGGCAACTGCCCGAGGCAGTTGTGGGTACCTGCGAGAGA
GCTGACGGACCACTTCTTTATTCAGCCCGTACATGTTAGGCGACGGGGAGTTATCCCAGTGATTATTCCT
AATGGATAACGGAACAGTGGGTGCAGAAAATAGACCGGAGTCCAGATCGAGTCCAAAGAACCTCACGCAT
AGTTGGTTCAATACTATCTCTGCTGAGTGAGCTTTGTCCGTTTCAAAATAATCCACAGTGTTCCATTGTT
CAGTGGTCATGTCTATGCCAGCGGTCTTCAGCACCGGCACTAA
